Addgene plasmid #144327: TFORF2038
Purpose: Lentiviral vector for overexpressing transcription factor ORFs with unique 24-bp barcodes. Barcodes facilitate identification of transcription factors in pooled screens.
Depositing lab: Feng Zhang. Depositing organization: Broad Institute. Publication: A transcription factor atlas of directed differentiation. Joung J, Ma S, Tay T, Geiger-Schuller KR, Kirchgatterer PC, Verdine VK, Guo B, Arias-Garcia MA, Allen WE, Singh A, Kuksenko O, Abudayyeh OO, Gootenberg JS, Fu Z, Macrae RK, Buenrostro JD, Regev A, Zhang F. Cell. 2023 Jan 5;186(1):209-229.e26. doi: 10.1016/j.cell.2022.11.026. PubMed 36608654.
Backbone
  Vector backbone: pLX_TRC317
  Backbone manufacturer: Broad Institute Genetic Perturbation Platform
  Backbone size w/o insert (bp): 8264
  Vector type: Mammalian Expression, Lentiviral
  Selectable markers: Puromycin
Growth in bacteria
  Bacterial resistance: Ampicillin, 100 μg/mL
  Growth temperature: 37°C
  Growth strain: NEB Stable
  Copy number: High Copy
Gene/Insert
  Gene/Insert name: TP53BP1
  Species: H. sapiens (human)
  Insert size (bp): 6020
  Entrez Gene: TP53BP1 (a.k.a. 53BP1, TDRD30, p202, p53BP1)
  Promoter: EF1a
  Cloning method: Unknown
  Sequencing primers: 5′ GGGTGGAGACTGAAGTTAGGCCAG; 3′ CACATAGCGTAAAAGGAGCAACATAG
Terms and licenses: Academic/Nonprofit Terms; Industry Terms: Not Available to Industry
Depositor comments: NM_005657,ENST00000263801 . The transcription factor ORF portion of this plasmid was synthesized by Genewiz. Please test multiple small colonies in case of plasmid recombination. To make this collection available in a timely manner, a portion of this collection was not fully sequenced by Addgene. If an Addgene verified full plasmid sequence is not available, please contact us prior to placing an order to request the full sequence.
How to cite: TFORF2038 was a gift from Feng Zhang (Addgene plasmid # 144327 ; http://n2t.net/addgene:144327 ; RRID:Addgene_144327)
