[The description below was written by a language model from this plasmid's Addgene catalogue record and pLannotate feature annotations shown in this document.]
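Description:
TFORF2038 is a third-generation-style, self-inactivating lentiviral expression plasmid built on the pLX_TRC317 backbone, carrying the human TP53BP1 open reading frame as one member of a barcoded transcription factor ORF collection. In bacteria it is maintained through a high-copy ColE1/pUC-type origin and selected with ampicillin via the β-lactamase gene. An f1 origin and remnants of a lac/lacZα cloning region flanked by T3 and T7 promoters are also present in the backbone. The sequenced record is about 14.3 kb, consistent with the stated backbone plus a roughly 6 kb insert. The depositor notes that the plasmid can recombine, which is common for large LTR-containing constructs.

The viral transfer cassette begins with an RSV promoter fused to a truncated HIV-1 5' LTR, which drives Tat-independent production of genomic RNA in packaging cells. This is followed by the Ψ packaging signal, a gag fragment and the Rev response element for nuclear export. An SV40 early promoter then drives puromycin N-acetyltransferase for selection of transduced mammalian cells, and a cPPT/CTS element aids nuclear import of the viral genome. Downstream, the constitutive EF-1α promoter expresses the TP53BP1 coding sequence, which encodes a DNA double-strand break repair factor that promotes non-homologous end joining. WPRE enhances transcript expression, and the ΔU3 3' LTR inactivates the viral promoter after integration.

According to the record, each ORF in the collection is paired with a unique 24-bp barcode, although this barcode is not annotated in the feature table. The barcode allows the overexpressed factor to be identified by sequencing in pooled screens, such as those for directed differentiation.
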