Features (pLannotate 1.2.2; 31 found; start..end, strand, type, name):
      5..231     +  promoter       RSV promoter: Rous sarcoma virus enhancer/promoter
    232..412     +  LTR            5' LTR (truncated): truncated 5' long terminal repeat (LTR) from HIV-1
    459..584     +  misc_feature   HIV-1 Ψ: packaging signal of human immunodeficiency virus type 1
    568..931     +  CDS            HIV-1 gag (fragment): gag protein from human immunodeficiency virus 1; gag
   1077..1310    +  misc_feature   RRE: The Rev response element (RRE) of HIV-1 allows for Rev-dependent mRNA export from the nucleus to the cytoplasm.
   1687..1713    +  CDS            Rev (fragment): human immunodeficiency virus 1 (HIV-1) Rev protein; rev; enhances nuclear export of unspliced and incompletely spliced viral mRNAs
   1720..1743    +  promoter       SV40 promoter (fragment): SV40 early promoter
   1744..1815    +  promoter       SV40 promoter (fragment): SV40 enhancer and early promoter
   1839..1974    +  rep_origin     SV40 ori: SV40 origin of replication
   2020..2616    +  CDS            PuroR (fragment): puromycin N-acetyltransferase; pac from Streptomyces; confers resistance to puromycin
   2665..2782    +  misc_feature   cPPT/CTS: central polypurine tract and central termination sequence of HIV-1
   2847..2913    +  CDS            small t antigen (fragment): SV40 (simian virus 40) small t antigen
   2920..4098    +  promoter       EF-1α promoter: strong constitutive promoter for human elongation factor EF-1α
   4115..10030   +  CDS            TP53BP1 (sequence partly withheld): TP53B_HUMAN - Experimental evidence at protein level: Swiss-Prot protein existence level 1. Double-strand break (DSB) repair protein involved in response to DNA damage, telomere dynamics and class-switch recombination (CSR) during antibody genesis (PubMed:12364621, PubMed:22553214, PubMed:23333306, PubMed:17190600, PubMed:21144835, PubMed:28241136). Plays a key role in the repair of double-strand DNA breaks (DSBs) in response to DNA damage by promoting non-homologous end joining (NHEJ)- mediated repair of DSBs and specifically counteracting the function of the homologous recombination (HR) rep
  10046..10099   +  promoter       U6 promoter (fragment): RNA polymerase III promoter for human U6 snRNA
  10141..10729   +  misc_feature   WPRE: woodchuck hepatitis virus posttranscriptional regulatory element
  10780..10799   +  misc_feature   cPPT/CTS (fragment): central polypurine tract and central termination sequence of HIV-1
  10801..11034   +  LTR            3' LTR (ΔU3): self-inactivating 3' long terminal repeat (LTR) from HIV-1
  11112..11233   +  polyA_signal   SV40 poly(A) signal: SV40 polyadenylation signal
  11273..11408   +  rep_origin     SV40 ori: SV40 origin of replication
  11429..11447   -  promoter       T7 promoter: promoter for bacteriophage T7 RNA polymerase
  11455..11610   +  CDS            lacZα (fragment): LacZα fragment of β-galactosidase; lacZ fragment
  11615..12043   +  rep_origin     f1 ori (sequence partly withheld): f1 bacteriophage origin of replication; arrow indicates direction of (+) strand synthesis
  12096..12200   +  promoter       AmpR promoter: bla
  12201..13061   +  CDS            AmpR: β-lactamase; bla; confers resistance to ampicillin, carbenicillin, and related antibiotics
  13232..13820   +  rep_origin     ori: high-copy-number ColE1/pMB1/pBR322/pUC origin of replication
  14003..14095   +  CDS            lacI (fragment): lac repressor; lacI; The lac repressor binds to the lac operator to inhibit transcription in E. coli. This inhibition can be relieved by adding lactose or isopropyl-β-D-thiogalactopyranoside (IPTG).
  14108..14129   +  protein_bind   CAP binding site: CAP binding activates transcription in the presence of cAMP. E. coli catabolite activator protein
  14144..14174   +  promoter       lac promoter: promoter for the E. coli lac operon
  14178..14200   +  protein_bind   lac operator (fragment): The lac repressor binds to the lac operator to inhibit transcription in E. coli. This inhibition can be relieved by adding lactose or isopropyl-β-D-thiogalactopyranoside (IPTG). lac repressor encoded by lacI
  14243..14261   +  promoter       T3 promoter: promoter for bacteriophage T3 RNA polymerase
>Addgene plasmid #144327 | TFORF2038 | addgene full sequence | sequence record 404177 | Addgene NGS Result
TTAATGTAGTCTTATGCAATACTCTTGTAGTCTTGCAACATGGTAACGATGAGTTAGCAACATGCCTTAC
AAGGAGAGAAAAAGCACCGTGCATGCCGATTGGTGGAAGTAAGGTGGTACGATCGTGCCTTATTAGGAAG
GCAACAGACGGGTCTGACATGGATTGGACGAACCACTGAATTGCCGCATTGCAGAGATATTGTATTTAAG
TGCCTAGCTCGATACATAAACGGGTCTCTCTGGTTAGACCAGATCTGAGCCTGGGAGCTCTCTGGCTAAC
TAGGGAACCCACTGCTTAAGCCTCAATAAAGCTTGCCTTGAGTGCTTCAAGTAGTGTGTGCCCGTCTGTT
GTGTGACTCTGGTAACTAGAGATCCCTCAGACCCTTTTAGTCAGTGTGGAAAATCTCTAGCAGTGGCGCC
CGAACAGGGACTTGAAAGCGAAAGGGAAACCAGAGGAGCTCTCTCGACGCAGGACTCGGCTTGCTGAAGC
GCGCACGGCAAGAGGCGAGGGGCGGCGACTGGTGAGTACGCCAAAAATTTTGACTAGCGGAGGCTAGAAG
GAGAGAGATGGGTGCGAGAGCGTCAGTATTAAGCGGGGGAGAATTAGATCGCGATGGGAAAAAATTCGGT
TAAGGCCAGGGGGAAAGAAAAAATATAAATTAAAACATATAGTATGGGCAAGCAGGGAGCTAGAACGATT
CGCAGTTAATCCTGGCCTGTTAGAAACATCAGAAGGCTGTAGACAAATACTGGGACAGCTACAACCATCC
CTTCAGACAGGATCAGAAGAACTTAGATCATTATATAATACAGTAGCAACCCTCTATTGTGTGCATCAAA
GGATAGAGATAAAAGACACCAAGGAAGCTTTAGACAAGATAGAGGAAGAGCAAAACAAAAGTAAGACCAC
CGCACAGCAAGCGGCCGCTGATCTTCAGACCTGGAGGAGGAGATATGAGGGACAATTGGAGAAGTGAATT
ATATAAATATAAAGTAGTAAAAATTGAACCATTAGGAGTAGCACCCACCAAGGCAAAGAGAAGAGTGGTG
CAGAGAGAAAAAAGAGCAGTGGGAATAGGAGCTTTGTTCCTTGGGTTCTTGGGAGCAGCAGGAAGCACTA
TGGGCGCAGCGTCAATGACGCTGACGGTACAGGCCAGACAATTATTGTCTGGTATAGTGCAGCAGCAGAA
CAATTTGCTGAGGGCTATTGAGGCGCAACAGCATCTGTTGCAACTCACAGTCTGGGGCATCAAGCAGCTC
CAGGCAAGAATCCTGGCTGTGGAAAGATACCTAAAGGATCAACAGCTCCTGGGGATTTGGGGTTGCTCTG
GAAAACTCATTTGCACCACTGCTGTGCCTTGGAATGCTAGTTGGAGTAATAAATCTCTGGAACAGATTTG
GAATCACACGACCTGGATGGAGTGGGACAGAGAAATTAACAATTACACAAGCTTAATACACTCCTTAATT
GAAGAATCGCAAAACCAGCAAGAAAAGAATGAACAAGAATTATTGGAATTAGATAAATGGGCAAGTTTGT
GGAATTGGTTTAACATAACAAATTGGCTGTGGTATATAAAATTATTCATAATGATAGTAGGAGGCTTGGT
AGGTTTAAGAATAGTTTTTGCTGTACTTTCTATAGTGAATAGAGTTAGGCAGGGATATTCACCATTATCG
TTTCAGACCCACCTCCCAACCCCGAGGGGACCCATGCATTGCATCTCAATTAGTCAGCAACCAGGTGTGG
AAAGTCCCCAGGCTCCCCAGCAGGCAGAAGTATGCAAAGCATGCGTCTCAATTAGTCAGCAACCATAGTC
CCGCCCCTAACTCCGCCCATCCCGCCCCTAACTCCGCCCAGTTCCGCCCATTCTCCGCCCCATGGCTGAC
TAATTTTTTTTATTTATGCAGAGGCCGAGGCCGCCTCGGCCTCTGAGCTATTCCAGAAGTAGTGAGGAGG
CTTTTTTGGAGGCCTAGGCTTTTGCAAAAAGCTTTCTAGAGGTACCACCGGAGCTTACCATGACCGAGTA
CAAGCCCACGGTGCGCCTCGCCACCCGCGACGACGTCCCCAGGGCCGTACGCACCCTCGCCGCCGCGTTC
GCCGACTACCCCGCCACGCGCCACACCGTCGATCCGGACCGCCACATCGAGCGGGTCACCGAGCTGCAAG
AACTCTTCCTCACGCGCGTCGGGCTCGACATCGGCAAGGTGTGGGTCGCGGACGACGGCGCCGCCGTGGC
GGTCTGGACCACGCCGGAGAGCGTCGAAGCGGGGGCGGTGTTCGCCGAGATCGGCCCGCGCATGGCCGAG
TTGAGCGGTTCCCGGCTGGCCGCGCAGCAACAGATGGAAGGCCTCCTGGCGCCGCACCGGCCCAAGGAGC
CCGCGTGGTTCCTGGCCACCGTCGGCGTCTCGCCCGACCACCAGGGCAAGGGTCTGGGCAGCGCCGTCGT
GCTCCCCGGAGTGGAGGCGGCCGAGCGCGCCGGGGTGCCCGCCTTCCTGGAGACCTCCGCGCCCCGCAAC
CTCCCCTTCTACGAGCGGCTCGGCTTCACCGTCACCGCCGACGTCGAGGTGCCCGAAGGACCGCGCACCT
GGTGCATGACCCGCAAGCCCGGTGCCAGTTAACGAATTCTAGATCTTGAGACAAATGGCAGTATTCATCC
ACAATTTTAAAAGAAAAGGGGGGATTGGGGGGTACAGTGCAGGGGAAAGAATAGTAGACATAATAGCAAC
AGACATACAAACTAAAGAATTACAAAAACAAATTACAAAAATTCAAAATTTTCGGGTTTATTACAGGGAC
AGCAGAGATCCACTTTGGCGCCGGCTCGAGGCCTGCAGGTGCAAAGATGGATAAAGTTTTAAACAGAGAG
GAATCTTTGCAGCTAATGGACCTTCTAGGTCTTGAAAGGAGTGGGAATTGGCTCCGGTGCCCGTCAGTGG
GCAGAGCGCACATCGCCCACAGTCCCCGAGAAGTTGGGGGGAGGGGTCGGCAATTGAACCGGTGCCTAGA
GAAGGTGGCGCGGGGTAAACTGGGAAAGTGATGTCGTGTACTGGCTCCGCCTTTTTCCCGAGGGTGGGGG
AGAACCGTATATAAGTGCAGTAGTCGCCGTGAACGTTCTTTTTCGCAACGGGTTTGCCGCCAGAACACAG
GTAAGTGCCGTGTGTGGTTCCCGCGGGCCTGGCCTCTTTACGGGTTATGGCCCTTGCGTGCCTTGAATTA
CTTCCACCTGGCTGCAGTACGTGATTCTTGATCCCGAGCTTCGGGTTGGAAGTGGGTGGGAGAGTTCGAG
GCCTTGCGCTTAAGGAGCCCCTTCGCCTCGTGCTTGAGTTGAGGCCTGGCCTGGGCGCTGGGGCCGCCGC
GTGCGAATCTGGTGGCACCTTCGCGCCTGTCTCGCTGCTTTCGATAAGTCTCTAGCCATTTAAAATTTTT
GATGACCTGCTGCGACGCTTTTTTTCTGGCAAGATAGTCTTGTAAATGCGGGCCAAGATCTGCACACTGG
TATTTCGGTTTTTGGGGCCGCGGGCGGCGACGGGGCCCGTGCGTCCCAGCGCACATGTTCGGCGAGGCGG
GGCCTGCGAGCGCGGCCACCGAGAATCGGACGGGGGTAGTCTCAAGCTGGCCGGCCTGCTCTGGTGCCTG
GCCTCGCGCCGCCGTGTATCGCCCCGCCCTGGGCGGCAAGGCTGGCCCGGTCGGCACCAGTTGCGTGAGC
GGAAAGATGGCCGCTTCCCGGCCCTGCTGCAGGGAGCTCAAAATGGAGGACGCGGCGCTCGGGAGAGCGG
GCGGGTGAGTCACCCACACAAAGGAAAAGGGCCTTTCCGTCCTCAGCCGTCGCTTCATGTGACTCCACGG
AGTACCGGGCGCCGTCCAGGCACCTCGATTAGTTCTCGAGCTTTTGGAGTACGTCGTCTTTAGGTTGGGG
GGAGGGGTTTTATGCGATGGAGTTTCCCCACACTGAGTGGGTGGAGACTGAAGTTAGGCCAGCTTGGCAC
TTGATGTAATTCTCCTTGGAATTTGCCCTTTTTGAGTTTGGATCTTGGTTCATTCTCAAGCCTCAGACAG
TGGTTCAAAGTTTTTTTCTTCCATTTCAGGTGTCGTGAGGCTAGCACCGCCACCATGGACCCTACTGGAA
GTCAGTTGGATTCAGATTTCTCTCAGCAAGATACTCCTTGCCTGATAATTGAAGATTCTCAGCCTGAAAG
CCAGGTTCTAGAGGATGATTCTGGTTCTCACTTCAGTATGCTATCTCGACACCTTCCTAATCTCCAGACG
CACAAAGAAAATCCTGTGTTGGATGTTGTGTCCAATCCTGAACAAACAGCTGGAGAAGAACGAGGAGACG
GTAATAGTGGGTTCAATGAACATTTGAAAGAAAACAAGGTTGCAGACCCTGTGGATTCTTCTAACTTGGA
CACATGTGGTTCCATCAGTCAGGTCATTGAGCAGTTACCTCAGCCAAACAGGACAAGCAGTGTTCTGGGA
ATGTCAGTGGAATCTGCTCCTGCTGTGGAGGAAGAGAAGGGAGAAGAGTTGGAACAGAAGGAGAAAGAGA
AGGAAGAAGATACTTCAGGCAATACTACACATTCCCTTGGTGCTGAAGATACTGCCTCATCACAGTTGGG
TTTTGGGGTTCTGGAACTCTCCCAGAGCCAGGATGTTGAGGAAAATACTGTGCCATATGAAGTGGACAAA
GAGCAGCTACAATCAGTAACCACCAACTCTGGTTATACCAGGCTGTCTGATGTGGATGCTAATACTGCAA
TTAAGCATGAAGAACAGTCCAACGAAGATATCCCCATAGCAGAACAGTCCAGCAAGGACATCCCTGTGAC
AGCACAGCCCAGTAAGGATGTACATGTTGTAAAAGAGCAAAATCCACCACCTGCAAGGTCAGAGGACATG
CCTTTTAGCCCCAAAGCATCTGTTGCTGCTATGGAAGCAAAAGAACAGTTGTCTGCACAAGAACTTATGG
AAAGTGGACTGCAGATTCAGAAGTCACCAGAGCCTGAGGTTTTGTCAACTCAGGAAGACTTGTTTGACCA
GAGCAATAAAACAGTATCTTCTGATGGTTGCTCTACTCCTTCAAGGGAGGAAGGTGGGTGTTCTTTGGCT
TCCACTCCTGCCACCACTCTGCATCTCCTGCAGCTCTCTGGTCAGAGGTCCCTTGTTCAGGACAGTCTTT
CCACGAATTCTTCAGATCTTGTTGCTCCTTCTCCTGATGCTTTCCGATCTACTCCTTTTATCGTTCCTAG
CAGTCCCACAGAGCAAGAAGGGAGACAAGATAAGCCAATGGACACGTCAGTGTTATCTGAAGAAGGAGGA
GAGCCTTTTCAGAAGAAACTTCAAAGTGGTGAACCAGTGGAGTTAGAAAACCCCCCTCTCCTGCCTGAGT
CCACTGTATCACCACAAGCCTCAACACCAATATCTCAGAGCACACCAGTCTTCCCTCCTGGGTCACTTCC
TATCCCATCCCAGCCTCAGTTTTCTCATGACATTTTTATTCCTTCCCCAAGTCTGGAAGAACAATCAAAT
GATGGGAAGAAAGATGGAGATATGCATAGTTCATCTTTGACAGTTGAGTGTTCTAAAACTTCAGAGATTG
AACCAAAGAATTCCCCTGAGGATCTTGGGCTATCTTTGACAGGGGATTCTTGCAAGTTGATGCTTTCTAC
AAGTGAATATAGTCAGTCCCCAAAGATGGAGAGCTTGAGTTCTCACAGAATTGATGAAGATGGAGAAAAC
ACACAGATTGAGGATACGGAACCCATGTCTCCAGTTCTCAATTCTAAATTTGTTCCTGCTGAAAATGATA
GTATCCTGATGAATCCAGCACAGGATGGTGAAGTACAACTGAGTCAGAATGATGACAAAACAAAGGGAGA
TGATACAGACACCAGGGATGACATTAGTATTTTAGCCACTGGTTGCAAGGGCAGAGAAGAAACGGTAGCA
GAAGATGTTTGTATTGATCTCACTTGTGATTCGGGGAGTCAGGCAGTTCCGTCACCAGCTACTCGATCTG
AGGCACTTTCTAGTGTGTTAGATCAGGAGGAAGCTATGGAAATTAAAGAACACCATCCAGAGGAGGGGTC
TTCAGGGTCTGAGGTGGAAGAAATCCCTGAGACACCTTGTGAAAGTCAAGGAGAGGAACTCAAAGAAGAA
AATATGGAGAGTGTTCCGTTGCACCTTTCTCTGACTGAAACTCAGTCCCAAGGGTTGTGTCTTCAAAAGG
AAATGCCAAAAAAAGAATGCTCAGAAGCTATGGAAGTTGAAACCAGTGTGATTAGTATTGATTCCCCTCA
AAAGTTGGCAATACTTGACCAAGAATTGGAACATAAGGAACAGGAAGCTTGGGAAGAAGCTACTTCAGAG
GACTCCAGTGTTGTCATTGTAGATGTGAAAGAGCCATCTCCCAGAGTTGATGTTTCTTGTGAACCTTTGG
AGGGAGTGGAGAAGTGCTCAGATTCCCAGTCATGGGAGGATATTGCTCCAGAAATAGAACCATGTGCTGA
GAATAGATTAGACACCAAGGAAGAAAAGAGTGTAGAATATGAAGGAGATCTGAAATCAGGGACTGCAGAA
ACAGAACCTGTAGAGCAAGATTCTTCACAGCCTTCCTTACCTTTAGTGAGAGCAGATGATCCTTTAAGAC
TTGACCAGGAGTTGCAGCAGCCCCAAACTCAGGAGAAAACAAGTAATTCATTAACAGAAGACTCAAAAAT
GGCTAATGCAAAGCAGCTAAGCTCAGATGCAGAGGCCCAGAAGCTGGGGAAGCCCTCTGCCCATGCCTCA
CAAAGCTTCTGTGAAAGTTCTAGTGAAACCCCATTTCATTTCACTTTGCCTAAAGAAGGTGATATCATCC
CACCATTGACTGGTGCAACCCCACCTCTTATTGGGCACCTAAAATTGGAGCCCAAGAGACACAGTACTCC
TATTGGTATTAGCAACTATCCAGAAAGCACCATAGCAACCAGTGATGTCATGTCTGAAAGCATGGTGGAG
ACCCATGATCCCATACTTGGGAGTGGAAAAGGGGATTCTGGGGCTGCCCCAGACGTGGATGATAAATTAT
GTCTAAGAATGAAACTGGTTAGTCCTGAGACTGAGGCGAGTGAAGAGTCTTTGCAGTTCAACCTGGAAAA
GCCTGCAACTGGTGAAAGAAAAAATGGATCTACTGCTGTTGCTGAGTCTGTTGCCAGTCCCCAGAAGACC
ATGTCTGTGTTGAGCTGTATCTGTGAAGCCAGGCAAGAGAATGAGGCTCGAAGTGAGGATCCCCCCACCA
CACCCATCAGGGGGAACTTGCTCCACTTTCCAAGTTCTCAAGGAGAAGAGGAGAAAGAAAAATTGGAGGG
TGACCATACAATCAGGCAGAGTCAACAGCCTATGAAGCCCATTAGTCCTGTCAAGGACCCTGTTTCTCCT
GCTTCCCAGAAGATGGTCATACAAGGGCCATCCAGTCCTCAAGGAGAGGCAATGGTGACAGATGTGCTAG
AAGACCAGAAAGAAGGACGGAGTACTAATAAGGAAAATCCTAGTAAGGCCTTGATTGAAAGGCCCAGCCA
AAATAACATAGGAATCCAAACCATGGAGTGTTCCTTGAGGGTCCCAGAAACTGTTTCAGCAGCAACCCAG
ACTATAAAGAATGTGTGTGAGCAGGGGACCAGTACAGTGGACCAGAACTTTGGAAAGCAAGATGCCACAG
TTCAGACTGAGAGGGGGAGTGGTGAGAAACCAGTCAGTGCTCCTGGGGATGATACAGAGTCGCTCCATAG
CCAGGGAGAAGAAGAGTTTGATATGCCTCAGCCTCCACATGGCCATGTCTTACATCGTCACATGAGAACA
ATCCGGGAAGTACGCACACTTGTCACTCGTGTCATTACAGATGTGTATTATGTGGATGGAACAGAAGTAG
AAAGAAAAGTAACTGAGGAGACTGAAGAGCCAATTGTAGAGTGTCAGGAGTGTGAAACTGAAGTTTCCCC
TTCACAGACTGGGGGCTCCTCAGGTGACCTGGGGGATATCAGCTCCTTCTCCTCCAAGGCATCCAGCTTA
CACCGCACATCAAGTGGGACAAGTCTCTCAGCTATGCACAGCAGTGGAAGCTCAGGGAAAGGAGCCGGAC
CACTCAGAGGGAAAACCAGCGGGACAGAACCCGCAGATTTTGCCTTACCCAGCTCCCGAGGAGGCCCAGG
AAAACTGAGTCCTAGAAAAGGGGTCAGTCAGACAGGGACGCCAGTGTGTGAGGAGGATGGTGATGCAGGC
CTTGGCATCAGACAGGGAGGGAAGGCTCCAGTCACGCCTCGTGGGCGTGGGCGAAGGGGCCGCCCACCTT
CTCGGACCACTGGAACCAGAGAAACAGCTGTGCCTGGCCCCTTGGGCATAGAGGACATTTCACCTAACTT
GTCACCAGATGATAAATCCTTCAGCCGTGTCGTGCCCCGAGTGCCAGACTCCACCAGACGAACAGATGTG
GGTGCTGGTGCTTTGCGTCGTAGTGACTCTCCAGAAATTCCTTTCCAGGCTGCTGCTGGCCCTTCTGATG
GCTTAGATGCCTCCTCTCCAGGAAATAGCTTTGTAGGGCTCCGTGTTGTAGCCAAGTGGTCATCCAATGG
CTACTTTTACTCTGGGAAAATCACACGAGATGTCGGAGCTGGGAAGTATAAATTGCTCTTTGATGATGGG
TACGAATGTGATGTGTTGGGCAAAGACATTCTGTTATGTGACCCCATCCCGCTGGACACTGAAGTGACGG
CCCTCTCGGAGGATGAGTATTTCAGTGCAGGAGTGGTGAAAGGACATAGGAAGGAGTCTGGGGAACTGTA
CTACAGCATTGAAAAAGAAGGCCAAAGAAAGTGGTATAAGCGAATGGCTGTCATCCTGTCCTTGGAGCAA
GGAAACAGACTGAGAGAGCAGTATGGGCTTGGCCCCTATGAAGCAGTAACACCTCTTACAAAGGCAGCAG
ATATCAGCTTAGACAATTTGGTGGAAGGGAAGCGGAAACGGCGCAGTAACGTCAGCTCCCCAGCCACCCC
TACTGCCTCCAGTAGCAGCAGCACAACCCCTACCCGAAAGATCACAGAAAGTCCTCGTGCCTCCATGGGA
GTTCTCTCAGGCAAAAGAAAACTTATCACTTCTGAAGAGGAACGGTCCCCTGCCAAGCGAGGTCGCAAGT
CTGCCACAGTAAAACCTGGTGCAGTAGGGGCAGGAGAGTTTGTGAGCCCCTGTGAGAGTGGAGACAACAC
CGGTGAACCCTCTGCCCTGGAAGAGCAGAGAGGGCCTTTGCCTCTCAACAAGACCTTGTTTCTGGGCTAC
GCATTTCTCCTTACCATGGCCACAACCAGTGACAAGTTGGCCAGCCGCTCCAAACTGCCAGATGGTCCTA
CAGGAAGCAGTGAAGAAGAGGAGGAATTTTTGGAAATTCCTCCTTTCAACAAGCAGTATACAGAATCCCA
GCTTCGAGCAGGAGCTGGCTATATCCTTGAAGATTTCAATGAAGCCCAGTGTAACACAGCTTACCAGTGT
CTTCTAATTGCGGATCAGCATTGTCGAACCCGGAAGTACTTCCTGTGCCTTGCCAGTGGGATTCCTTGTG
TGTCTCATGTCTGGGTCCATGATAGTTGCCATGCCAACCAGCTCCAGAACTACCGTAATTATCTGTTGCC
AGCTGGGTACAGCCTTGAGGAGCAAAGAATTCTGGACTGGCAACCCCGTGAA
[318 nt withheld, positions 9713-10030]
TAGTAATGAACTAGTCCGTAACTTGAAAGTATTTCGATTTCTTGGCTTTATATATCTTGTGGAAAGGACG
ATTACTTCGTGCACCTACAGCGCATACGCGTTAAGTCGACAATCAACCTCTGGATTACAAAATTTGTGAA
AGATTGACTGGTATTCTTAACTATGTTGCTCCTTTTACGCTATGTGGATACGCTGCTTTAATGCCTTTGT
ATCATGCTATTGCTTCCCGTATGGCTTTCATTTTCTCCTCCTTGTATAAATCCTGGTTGCTGTCTCTTTA
TGAGGAGTTGTGGCCCGTTGTCAGGCAACGTGGCGTGGTGTGCACTGTGTTTGCTGACGCAACCCCCACT
GGTTGGGGCATTGCCACCACCTGTCAGCTCCTTTCCGGGACTTTCGCTTTCCCCCTCCCTATTGCCACGG
CGGAACTCATCGCCGCCTGCCTTGCCCGCTGCTGGACAGGGGCTCGGCTGTTGGGCACTGACAATTCCGT
GGTGTTGTCGGGGAAATCATCGTCCTTTCCTTGGCTGCTCGCCTGTGTTGCCACCTGGATTCTGCGCGGG
ACGTCCTTCTGCTACGTCCCTTCGGCCCTCAATCCAGCGGACCTTCCTTCCCGCGGCCTGCTGCCGGCTC
TGCGGCCTCTTCCGCGTCTTCGCCTTCGCCCTCAGACGAGTCGGATCTCCCTTTGGGCCGCCTCCCCGCG
TCGACTTTAAGACCAATGACTTACAAGGCAGCTGTAGATCTTAGCCACTTTTTAAAAGAAAAGGGGGGAC
TGGAAGGGCTAATTCACTCCCAACGAAGACAAGATCTGCTTTTTGCTTGTACTGGGTCTCTCTGGTTAGA
CCAGATCTGAGCCTGGGAGCTCTCTGGCTAACTAGGGAACCCACTGCTTAAGCCTCAATAAAGCTTGCCT
TGAGTGCTTCAAGTAGTGTGTGCCCGTCTGTTGTGTGACTCTGGTAACTAGAGATCCCTCAGACCCTTTT
AGTCAGTGTGGAAAATCTCTAGCAGTACGTATAGTAGTTCATGTCATCTTATTATTCAGTATTTATAACT
TGCAAAGAAATGAATATCAGAGAGTGAGAGGAACTTGTTTATTGCAGCTTATAATGGTTACAAATAAAGC
AATAGCATCACAAATTTCACAAATAAAGCATTTTTTTCACTGCATTCTAGTTGTGGTTTGTCCAAACTCA
TCAATGTATCTTATCATGTCTGGCTCTAGCTATCCCGCCCCTAACTCCGCCCATCCCGCCCCTAACTCCG
CCCAGTTCCGCCCATTCTCCGCCCCATGGCTGACTAATTTTTTTTATTTATGCAGAGGCCGAGGCCGCCT
CGGCCTCTGAGCTATTCCAGAAGTAGTGAGGAGGCTTTTTTGGAGGCCTAGGGACGTACCCAATTCGCCC
TATAGTGAGTCGTATTACGCGCGCTCACTGGCCGTCGTTTTACAACGTCGTGACTGGGAAAACCCTGGCG
TTACCCAACTTAATCGCCTTGCAGCACATCCCCCTTTCGCCAGCTGGCGTAATAGCGAAGAGGCCCGCAC
CGATCGCCCTTCCCAACAGTTGCGCAGCCTGAATGGCGAATGGG
[124 nt withheld, positions 11615-11738]
C
[91 nt withheld, positions 11740-11830]
A
[49 nt withheld, positions 11832-11880]
CCTTTGACGTTGGAGTCCACGTTCTTT
[37 nt withheld, positions 11908-11944]
ACCCTATCTCGGTCTATTCTTTTGATTTATAAGGGATTTTGCCGATTTCGGCCTATTGGTTAAAAAATGA
GCTGATTTAACAAAAATTTAACGCGAATTTTAACAAAATATTAACGCTTACAATTTAGGTGGCACTTTTC
GGGGAAATGTGCGCGGAACCCCTATTTGTTTATTTTTCTAAATACATTCAAATATGTATCCGCTCATGAG
ACAATAACCCTGATAAATGCTTCAATAATATTGAAAAAGGAAGAGTATGAGTATTCAACATTTCCGTGTC
GCCCTTATTCCCTTTTTTGCGGCATTTTGCCTTCCTGTTTTTGCTCACCCAGAAACGCTGGTGAAAGTAA
AAGATGCTGAAGATCAGTTGGGTGCACGAGTGGGTTACATCGAACTGGATCTCAACAGCGGTAAGATCCT
TGAGAGTTTTCGCCCCGAAGAACGTTTTCCAATGATGAGCACTTTTAAAGTTCTGCTATGTGGCGCGGTA
TTATCCCGTATTGACGCCGGGCAAGAGCAACTCGGTCGCCGCATACACTATTCTCAGAATGACTTGGTTG
AGTACTCACCAGTCACAGAAAAGCATCTTACGGATGGCATGACAGTAAGAGAATTATGCAGTGCTGCCAT
AACCATGAGTGATAACACTGCGGCCAACTTACTTCTGACAACGATCGGAGGACCGAAGGAGCTAACCGCT
TTTTTGCACAACATGGGGGATCATGTAACTCGCCTTGATCGTTGGGAACCGGAGCTGAATGAAGCCATAC
CAAACGACGAGCGTGACACCACGATGCCTGTAGCAATGGCAACAACGTTGCGCAAACTATTAACTGGCGA
ACTACTTACTCTAGCTTCCCGGCAACAATTAATAGACTGGATGGAGGCGGATAAAGTTGCAGGACCACTT
CTGCGCTCGGCCCTTCCGGCTGGCTGGTTTATTGCTGATAAATCTGGAGCCGGTGAGCGTGGGTCTCGCG
GTATCATTGCAGCACTGGGGCCAGATGGTAAGCCCTCCCGTATCGTAGTTATCTACACGACGGGGAGTCA
GGCAACTATGGATGAACGAAATAGACAGATCGCTGAGATAGGTGCCTCACTGATTAAGCATTGGTAACTG
TCAGACCAAGTTTACTCATATATACTTTAGATTGATTTAAAACTTCATTTTTAATTTAAAAGGATCTAGG
TGAAGATCCTTTTTGATAATCTCATGACCAAAATCCCTTAACGTGAGTTTTCGTTCCACTGAGCGTCAGA
CCCCGTAGAAAAGATCAAAGGATCTTCTTGAGATCCTTTTTTTCTGCGCGTAATCTGCTGCTTGCAAACA
AAAAAACCACCGCTACCAGCGGTGGTTTGTTTGCCGGATCAAGAGCTACCAACTCTTTTTCCGAAGGTAA
CTGGCTTCAGCAGAGCGCAGATACCAAATACTGTTCTTCTAGTGTAGCCGTAGTTAGGCCACCACTTCAA
GAACTCTGTAGCACCGCCTACATACCTCGCTCTGCTAATCCTGTTACCAGTGGCTGCTGCCAGTGGCGAT
AAGTCGTGTCTTACCGGGTTGGACTCAAGACGATAGTTACCGGATAAGGCGCAGCGGTCGGGCTGAACGG
GGGGTTCGTGCACACAGCCCAGCTTGGAGCGAACGACCTACACCGAACTGAGATACCTACAGCGTGAGCT
ATGAGAAAGCGCCACGCTTCCCGAAGGGAGAAAGGCGGACAGGTATCCGGTAAGCGGCAGGGTCGGAACA
GGAGAGCGCACGAGGGAGCTTCCAGGGGGAAACGCCTGGTATCTTTATAGTCCTGTCGGGTTTCGCCACC
TCTGACTTGAGCGTCGATTTTTGTGATGCTCGTCAGGGGGGCGGAGCCTATGGAAAAACGCCAGCAACGC
GGCCTTTTTACGGTTCCTGGCCTTTTGCTGGCCTTTTGCTCACATGTTCTTTCCTGCGTTATCCCCTGAT
TCTGTGGATAACCGTATTACCGCCTTTGAGTGAGCTGATACCGCTCGCCGCAGCCGAACGACCGAGCGCA
GCGAGTCAGTGAGCGAGGAAGCGGAAGAGCGCCCAATACGCAAACCGCCTCTCCCCGCGCGTTGGCCGAT
TCATTAATGCAGCTGGCACGACAGGTTTCCCGACTGGAAAGCGGGCAGTGAGCGCAACGCAATTAATGTG
AGTTAGCTCACTCATTAGGCACCCCAGGCTTTACACTTTATGCTTCCGGCTCGTATGTTGTGTGGAATTG
TGAGCGGATAACAATTTCACACAGGAAACAGCTATGACCATGATTACGCCAAGCGCGCAATTAACCCTCA
CTAAAGGGAACAAAAGCTGGAGCTGCAAGC
