>Addgene plasmid #144327 | TFORF2038 | depositor partial sequence | sequence record 285096 | Insert
ACCGCCACCATGGACCCTACTGGAAGTCAGTTGGATTCAGATTTCTCTCAGCAAGATACTCCTTGCCTGA
TAATTGAAGATTCTCAGCCTGAAAGCCAGGTTCTAGAGGATGATTCTGGTTCTCACTTCAGTATGCTATC
TCGACACCTTCCTAATCTCCAGACGCACAAAGAAAATCCTGTGTTGGATGTTGTGTCCAATCCTGAACAA
ACAGCTGGAGAAGAACGAGGAGACGGTAATAGTGGGTTCAATGAACATTTGAAAGAAAACAAGGTTGCAG
ACCCTGTGGATTCTTCTAACTTGGACACATGTGGTTCCATCAGTCAGGTCATTGAGCAGTTACCTCAGCC
AAACAGGACAAGCAGTGTTCTGGGAATGTCAGTGGAATCTGCTCCTGCTGTGGAGGAAGAGAAGGGAGAA
GAGTTGGAACAGAAGGAGAAAGAGAAGGAAGAAGATACTTCAGGCAATACTACACATTCCCTTGGTGCTG
AAGATACTGCCTCATCACAGTTGGGTTTTGGGGTTCTGGAACTCTCCCAGAGCCAGGATGTTGAGGAAAA
TACTGTGCCATATGAAGTGGACAAAGAGCAGCTACAATCAGTAACCACCAACTCTGGTTATACCAGGCTG
TCTGATGTGGATGCTAATACTGCAATTAAGCATGAAGAACAGTCCAACGAAGATATCCCCATAGCAGAAC
AGTCCAGCAAGGACATCCCTGTGACAGCACAGCCCAGTAAGGATGTACATGTTGTAAAAGAGCAAAATCC
ACCACCTGCAAGGTCAGAGGACATGCCTTTTAGCCCCAAAGCATCTGTTGCTGCTATGGAAGCAAAAGAA
CAGTTGTCTGCACAAGAACTTATGGAAAGTGGACTGCAGATTCAGAAGTCACCAGAGCCTGAGGTTTTGT
CAACTCAGGAAGACTTGTTTGACCAGAGCAATAAAACAGTATCTTCTGATGGTTGCTCTACTCCTTCAAG
GGAGGAAGGTGGGTGTTCTTTGGCTTCCACTCCTGCCACCACTCTGCATCTCCTGCAGCTCTCTGGTCAG
AGGTCCCTTGTTCAGGACAGTCTTTCCACGAATTCTTCAGATCTTGTTGCTCCTTCTCCTGATGCTTTCC
GATCTACTCCTTTTATCGTTCCTAGCAGTCCCACAGAGCAAGAAGGGAGACAAGATAAGCCAATGGACAC
GTCAGTGTTATCTGAAGAAGGAGGAGAGCCTTTTCAGAAGAAACTTCAAAGTGGTGAACCAGTGGAGTTA
GAAAACCCCCCTCTCCTGCCTGAGTCCACTGTATCACCACAAGCCTCAACACCAATATCTCAGAGCACAC
CAGTCTTCCCTCCTGGGTCACTTCCTATCCCATCCCAGCCTCAGTTTTCTCATGACATTTTTATTCCTTC
CCCAAGTCTGGAAGAACAATCAAATGATGGGAAGAAAGATGGAGATATGCATAGTTCATCTTTGACAGTT
GAGTGTTCTAAAACTTCAGAGATTGAACCAAAGAATTCCCCTGAGGATCTTGGGCTATCTTTGACAGGGG
ATTCTTGCAAGTTGATGCTTTCTACAAGTGAATATAGTCAGTCCCCAAAGATGGAGAGCTTGAGTTCTCA
CAGAATTGATGAAGATGGAGAAAACACACAGATTGAGGATACGGAACCCATGTCTCCAGTTCTCAATTCT
AAATTTGTTCCTGCTGAAAATGATAGTATCCTGATGAATCCAGCACAGGATGGTGAAGTACAACTGAGTC
AGAATGATGACAAAACAAAGGGAGATGATACAGACACCAGGGATGACATTAGTATTTTAGCCACTGGTTG
CAAGGGCAGAGAAGAAACGGTAGCAGAAGATGTTTGTATTGATCTCACTTGTGATTCGGGGAGTCAGGCA
GTTCCGTCACCAGCTACTCGATCTGAGGCACTTTCTAGTGTGTTAGATCAGGAGGAAGCTATGGAAATTA
AAGAACACCATCCAGAGGAGGGGTCTTCAGGGTCTGAGGTGGAAGAAATCCCTGAGACACCTTGTGAAAG
TCAAGGAGAGGAACTCAAAGAAGAAAATATGGAGAGTGTTCCGTTGCACCTTTCTCTGACTGAAACTCAG
TCCCAAGGGTTGTGTCTTCAAAAGGAAATGCCAAAAAAAGAATGCTCAGAAGCTATGGAAGTTGAAACCA
GTGTGATTAGTATTGATTCCCCTCAAAAGTTGGCAATACTTGACCAAGAATTGGAACATAAGGAACAGGA
AGCTTGGGAAGAAGCTACTTCAGAGGACTCCAGTGTTGTCATTGTAGATGTGAAAGAGCCATCTCCCAGA
GTTGATGTTTCTTGTGAACCTTTGGAGGGAGTGGAGAAGTGCTCAGATTCCCAGTCATGGGAGGATATTG
CTCCAGAAATAGAACCATGTGCTGAGAATAGATTAGACACCAAGGAAGAAAAGAGTGTAGAATATGAAGG
AGATCTGAAATCAGGGACTGCAGAAACAGAACCTGTAGAGCAAGATTCTTCACAGCCTTCCTTACCTTTA
GTGAGAGCAGATGATCCTTTAAGACTTGACCAGGAGTTGCAGCAGCCCCAAACTCAGGAGAAAACAAGTA
ATTCATTAACAGAAGACTCAAAAATGGCTAATGCAAAGCAGCTAAGCTCAGATGCAGAGGCCCAGAAGCT
GGGGAAGCCCTCTGCCCATGCCTCACAAAGCTTCTGTGAAAGTTCTAGTGAAACCCCATTTCATTTCACT
TTGCCTAAAGAAGGTGATATCATCCCACCATTGACTGGTGCAACCCCACCTCTTATTGGGCACCTAAAAT
TGGAGCCCAAGAGACACAGTACTCCTATTGGTATTAGCAACTATCCAGAAAGCACCATAGCAACCAGTGA
TGTCATGTCTGAAAGCATGGTGGAGACCCATGATCCCATACTTGGGAGTGGAAAAGGGGATTCTGGGGCT
GCCCCAGACGTGGATGATAAATTATGTCTAAGAATGAAACTGGTTAGTCCTGAGACTGAGGCGAGTGAAG
AGTCTTTGCAGTTCAACCTGGAAAAGCCTGCAACTGGTGAAAGAAAAAATGGATCTACTGCTGTTGCTGA
GTCTGTTGCCAGTCCCCAGAAGACCATGTCTGTGTTGAGCTGTATCTGTGAAGCCAGGCAAGAGAATGAG
GCTCGAAGTGAGGATCCCCCCACCACACCCATCAGGGGGAACTTGCTCCACTTTCCAAGTTCTCAAGGAG
AAGAGGAGAAAGAAAAATTGGAGGGTGACCATACAATCAGGCAGAGTCAACAGCCTATGAAGCCCATTAG
TCCTGTCAAGGACCCTGTTTCTCCTGCTTCCCAGAAGATGGTCATACAAGGGCCATCCAGTCCTCAAGGA
GAGGCAATGGTGACAGATGTGCTAGAAGACCAGAAAGAAGGACGGAGTACTAATAAGGAAAATCCTAGTA
AGGCCTTGATTGAAAGGCCCAGCCAAAATAACATAGGAATCCAAACCATGGAGTGTTCCTTGAGGGTCCC
AGAAACTGTTTCAGCAGCAACCCAGACTATAAAGAATGTGTGTGAGCAGGGGACCAGTACAGTGGACCAG
AACTTTGGAAAGCAAGATGCCACAGTTCAGACTGAGAGGGGGAGTGGTGAGAAACCAGTCAGTGCTCCTG
GGGATGATACAGAGTCGCTCCATAGCCAGGGAGAAGAAGAGTTTGATATGCCTCAGCCTCCACATGGCCA
TGTCTTACATCGTCACATGAGAACAATCCGGGAAGTACGCACACTTGTCACTCGTGTCATTACAGATGTG
TATTATGTGGATGGAACAGAAGTAGAAAGAAAAGTAACTGAGGAGACTGAAGAGCCAATTGTAGAGTGTC
AGGAGTGTGAAACTGAAGTTTCCCCTTCACAGACTGGGGGCTCCTCAGGTGACCTGGGGGATATCAGCTC
CTTCTCCTCCAAGGCATCCAGCTTACACCGCACATCAAGTGGGACAAGTCTCTCAGCTATGCACAGCAGT
GGAAGCTCAGGGAAAGGAGCCGGACCACTCAGAGGGAAAACCAGCGGGACAGAACCCGCAGATTTTGCCT
TACCCAGCTCCCGAGGAGGCCCAGGAAAACTGAGTCCTAGAAAAGGGGTCAGTCAGACAGGGACGCCAGT
GTGTGAGGAGGATGGTGATGCAGGCCTTGGCATCAGACAGGGAGGGAAGGCTCCAGTCACGCCTCGTGGG
CGTGGGCGAAGGGGCCGCCCACCTTCTCGGACCACTGGAACCAGAGAAACAGCTGTGCCTGGCCCCTTGG
GCATAGAGGACATTTCACCTAACTTGTCACCAGATGATAAATCCTTCAGCCGTGTCGTGCCCCGAGTGCC
AGACTCCACCAGACGAACAGATGTGGGTGCTGGTGCTTTGCGTCGTAGTGACTCTCCAGAAATTCCTTTC
CAGGCTGCTGCTGGCCCTTCTGATGGCTTAGATGCCTCCTCTCCAGGAAATAGCTTTGTAGGGCTCCGTG
TTGTAGCCAAGTGGTCATCCAATGGCTACTTTTACTCTGGGAAAATCACACGAGATGTCGGAGCTGGGAA
GTATAAATTGCTCTTTGATGATGGGTACGAATGTGATGTGTTGGGCAAAGACATTCTGTTATGTGACCCC
ATCCCGCTGGACACTGAAGTGACGGCCCTCTCGGAGGATGAGTATTTCAGTGCAGGAGTGGTGAAAGGAC
ATAGGAAGGAGTCTGGGGAACTGTACTACAGCATTGAAAAAGAAGGCCAAAGAAAGTGGTATAAGCGAAT
GGCTGTCATCCTGTCCTTGGAGCAAGGAAACAGACTGAGAGAGCAGTATGGGCTTGGCCCCTATGAAGCA
GTAACACCTCTTACAAAGGCAGCAGATATCAGCTTAGACAATTTGGTGGAAGGGAAGCGGAAACGGCGCA
GTAACGTCAGCTCCCCAGCCACCCCTACTGCCTCCAGTAGCAGCAGCACAACCCCTACCCGAAAGATCAC
AGAAAGTCCTCGTGCCTCCATGGGAGTTCTCTCAGGCAAAAGAAAACTTATCACTTCTGAAGAGGAACGG
TCCCCTGCCAAGCGAGGTCGCAAGTCTGCCACAGTAAAACCTGGTGCAGTAGGGGCAGGAGAGTTTGTGA
GCCCCTGTGAGAGTGGAGACAACACCGGTGAACCCTCTGCCCTGGAAGAGCAGAGAGGGCCTTTGCCTCT
CAACAAGACCTTGTTTCTGGGCTACGCATTTCTCCTTACCATGGCCACAACCAGTGACAAGTTGGCCAGC
CGCTCCAAACTGCCAGATGGTCCTACAGGAAGCAGTGAAGAAGAGGAGGAATTTTTGGAAATTCCTCCTT
TCAACAAGCAGTATACAGAATCCCAGCTTCGAGCAGGAGCTGGCTATATCCTTGAAGATTTCAATGAAGC
CCAGTGTAACACAGCTTACCAGTGTCTTCTAATTGCGGATCAGCATTGTCGAACCCGGAAGTACTTCCTG
TGCCTTGCCAGTGGGATTCCTTGTGTGTCTCATGTCTGGGTCCATGATAGTTGCCATGCCAACCAGCTCC
AGAACTACCGTAATTATCTGTTGCCAGCTGGGTACAGCCTTGAGGAGCAAAGAATTCTGGACTGGCAACC
CCGTGAA
[318 nt withheld, positions 5608-5925]
TAGTAATGAACTAGTCCGTAACTTGAAAGTATTTCGATTTCTTGGCTTTATATATCTTGTGGAAAGGACG
ATTACTTCGTGCACCTACAGCGCAT
