>Addgene plasmid #144327 | TFORF2038 | depositor partial sequence | sequence record 285097 | Barcode
TTACTTCGTGCACCTACAGCGCAT
